>Addgene plasmid #96876 | pWT055c | addgene full sequence | sequence record 190321 | Addgene NGS Result
GAGGGCCTATTTCCCATGATTCCTTCATATTTGCATATACGATACAAGGCTGTTAGAGAGATAATTAGAA
TTAATTTGACTGTAAACACAAAGATATTAGTACAAAATACGTGACGTAGAAAGTAATAATTTCTTGGGTA
GTTTGCAGTTTTAAAATTATGTTTTAAAATGGACTATCATATGCTTACCGTAACTTGAAAGTATTTCGAT
TTCTTGGCTTTATATATCTTGTGGAAAGGACGAAACACCCGTGCTCAGTCTGGGCCGGTACATCCAGCTG
ATGAGTCCCAAATAGGACGAAATACATACCAGCCGAAAGGCCCTTGGCAGGTGTCCTGGATTCCACGGCC
CAGACTGAGCACGTGAGTTTTAGAGCTAGAAATAGCAAGTTAAAATAAGGCTAGTCCGTTATCAACTTGA
AAAAGTGGCACCGAGTCGGTGCTTTTTTTAAGCTTGGGCCGCTCGAGGTACCTCTCTACATATGACATGG
GAGTTTGTTTTGGCACCAAAATCAACGGGACTTTCCAAAATGTCGTAACAACTCCGCCCCATTGACGCAA
ATGGGCGGTAGGCGTGTACGGTGGGAGGTCTATATAAGCAGAGCTGGTTTAGTGAACCGTCAGATCCGCT
AGCGCTACCGGACTCAGATCTCGAGCTCAAGCTTCGAATTCTGCAGTCGACGGTACCGCGGGCCCGGGAT
CCACCGGTCGCCACCATGGCGCGTAAGGTCGATCTCACCTCCTGCGATCGCGAGCCGATCCACATCCCCG
GCAGCATTCAGCCGTGCGGCTGCCTGCTAGCCTGCGACGCGCAGGCGGTGCGGATCACGCGCATTACGGA
AAATGCCGGCGCGTTCTTTGGACGCGAAACTCCGCGGGTCGGTGAGCTACTCGCCGATTACTTCGGCGAG
ACCGAAGCCCATGCGCTGCGCAACGCACTGGCGCAGTCCTCCGATCCAAAGCGACCGGCGCTGATCTTCG
GTTGGCGCGACGGCCTGACCGGCCGCACCTTCGACATCTCACTGCATCGCCATGACGGTACATCGATCAT
CGAGTTCGAGCCTGCGGCGGCCGAACAGGCCGACAATCCGCTGCGGCTGACGCGGCAGATCATCGCGCGC
ACCAAAGAACTGAAGTCGCTCGAAGAGATGGCCGCACGGGTGCCGCGCTATCTGCAGGCGATGCTCGGCT
ATCACCGCGTGATGTTGTACCGCTTCGCGGACGACGGCTCCGGGATGGTGATCGGCGAGGCGAAGCGCAG
CGACCTCGAGAGCTTTCTCGGTCAGCACTTTCCGGCGTCGCTGGTCCCGCAGCAGGCGCGGCTACTGTAC
TTGAAGAACGCGATCCGCGTGGTCTCGGATTCGCGCGGCATCAGCAGCCGGATCGTGCCCGAGCACGACG
CCTCCGGCGCCGCGCTCGATCTGTCGTTCGCGCACCTGCGCAGCATCTCGCCCTGCCATCTCGAATTTCT
GCGGAACATGGGCGTCAGCGCCTCGATGTCGCTGTCGATCATCATTGACGGCACGCTATGGGGATTGATC
ATCTGTCATCATTACGAGCCGCGTGCCGTGCCGATGGCGCAGCGCGTCGCGGCCGAAATGTTCGCCGACT
TCTTATCGCTGCACTTCACCGCCGCCCACCACCAACGCTAAGCGGCCGCGACTCTAGATCATAATCAGCC
ATACCACATTTGTAGAGGTTTTACTTGCTTTAAAAAACCTCCCACACCTCCCCCTGAACCTGAAACATAA
AATGAATGCAATTGTTGTTGTTAACTTGTTTATTGCAGCTTATAATGGTTACAAATAAAGCAATAGCATC
ACAAATTTCACAAATAAAGCATTTTTTTCACTGCATTCTAGTTGTGGTTTGTCCAAACTCATCAATGTAT
CTTAAGGCGTAAATTGTAAGCGTTAATATTTTGTTAAAATTCGCGTTAAATTTTTATGTGAGCAAAAGGC
CAGCAAAAGGCCAGGAACCGTAAAAAGGCCGCGTTGCTGGCGTTTTTCCATAGGCTCCGCCCCCCTGACG
AGCATCACAAAAATCGACGCTCAAGTCAGAGGTGGCGAAACCCGACAGGACTATAAAGATACCAGGCGTT
TCCCCCTGGAAGCTCCCTCGTGCGCTCTCCTGTTCCGACCCTGCCGCTTACCGGATACCTGTCCGCCTTT
CTCCCTTCGGGAAGCGTGGCGCTTTCTCATAGCTCACGCTGTAGGTATCTCAGTTCGGTGTAGGTCGTTC
GCTCCAAGCTGGGCTGTGTGCACGAACCCCCCGTTCAGCCCGACCGCTGCGCCTTATCCGGTAACTATCG
TCTTGAGTCCAACCCGGTAAGACACGACTTATCGCCACTGGCAGCAGCCACTGGTAACAGGATTAGCAGA
GCGAGGTATGTAGGCGGTGCTACAGAGTTCTTGAAGTGGTGGCCTAACTACGGCTACACTAGAAGAACAG
TATTTGGTATCTGCGCTCTGCTGAAGCCAGTTACCTTCGGAAAAAGAGTTGGTAGCTCTTGATCCGGCAA
ACAAACCACCGCTGGTAGCGGTGGTTTTTTTGTTTGCAAGCAGCAGATTACGCGCAGAAAAAAAGGATCT
CAAGAAGATCCTTTGATCTTTTCTACGGGGTCTGACGCTCAGTGGAACGAAAACTCACGTTAAGGGATTT
TGGTCATGAGATTATCAAAAAGGATCTTCACCTAGATCCTTTTAAATTAAAAATGAAGTTTTAAATCAAT
CTAAAGTATATATGAGTAAACTTGGTCTGACAGTTACCAATGCTTAATCAGTGAGGCACCTATCTCAGCG
ATCTGTCTATTTCGTTCATCCATAGTTGCCTGACTCCCCGTCGTGTAGATAACTACGATACGGGAGGGCT
TACCATCTGGCCCCAGTGCTGCAATGATACCGCGAGACCCACGCTCACCGGCTCCAGATTTATCAGCAAT
AAACCAGCCAGCCGGAAGGGCCGAGCGCAGAAGTGGTCCTGCAACTTTATCCGCCTCCATCCAGTCTATT
AATTGTTGCCGGGAAGCTAGAGTAAGTAGTTCGCCAGTTAATAGTTTGCGCAACGTTGTTGCCATTGCTA
CAGGCATCGTGGTGTCACGCTCGTCGTTTGGTATGGCTTCATTCAGCTCCGGTTCCCAACGATCAAGGCG
AGTTACATGATCCCCCATGTTGTGCAAAAAAGCGGTTAGCTCCTTCGGTCCTCCGATCGTTGTCAGAAGT
AAGTTGGCCGCAGTGTTATCACTCATGGTTATGGCAGCACTGCATAATTCTCTTACTGTCATGCCATCCG
TAAGATGCTTTTCTGTGACTGGTGAGTACTCAACCAAGTCATTCTGAGAATAGTGTATGCGGCGACCGAG
TTGCTCTTGCCCGGCGTCAATACGGGATAATACCGCGCCACATAGCAGAACTTTAAAAGTGCTCATCATT
GGAAAACGTTCTTCGGGGCGAAAACTCTCAAGGATCTTACCGCTGTTGAGATCCAGTTCGATGTAACCCA
CTCGTGCACCCAACTGATCTTCAGCATCTTTTACTTTCACCAGCGTTTCTGGGTGAGCAAAAACAGGAAG
GCAAAATGCCGCAAAAAAGGGAATAAGGGCGACACGGAAATGTTGAATACTCATACTCTTCCTTTTTCAA
TATTATTGAAGCATTTATCAGGGTTATTGTCTCATGAGCGGATACATATTTGAATGTATTTAGAAAAATA
AACAAATAGGGGTTCCGCGCACATTTCCCCGAAAAGTGCCACCTGACGTCGCTAGCTGTACAAAAAAGCA
GGCTTTAAAGGAACCAATTCAGTCGACTGGATCCGGTACCAAGGTCGGGCAGGAA
Features (pLannotate 1.2.2; 13 found; start..end, strand, type, name):
      1..241     +  promoter       U6 promoter: RNA polymerase III promoter for human U6 snRNA
    271..340     +  ncRNA          Hammerhead 1: Accession: RF00163 - Hammerhead ribozyme (type I)
    367..442     +  misc_RNA       gRNA scaffold: guide RNA scaffold for the Streptococcus pyogenes CRISPR/Cas9 system
    554..605     +  promoter       CMVd2 promoter: truncated human cytomegalovirus (CMV) immediate early promoter that yields moderately reduced expression relative to the full-length promoter
    628..708     +  misc_feature   MCS: multiple cloning site
    716..1651    +  CDS            iRFP670: near-infrared fluorescent protein with an emission peak at 670 nm, engineered from a bacterial phytochrome (Shcherbakova and Verkhusha, 2013) derived from Rhodopseudomonas palustris RpBphP6
   1667..1750    +  CDS            large T antigen (fragment): large T antigen from SV40 (simian virus 40)
   1773..1894    +  polyA_signal   SV40 poly(A) signal: SV40 polyadenylation signal
   1901..1945    -  rep_origin     M13 ori (fragment): M13 bacteriophage origin of replication; arrow indicates direction of (+) strand synthesis
   2005..2593    -  rep_origin     ori: high-copy-number ColE1/pMB1/pBR322/pUC origin of replication
   2764..3624    -  CDS            AmpR: β-lactamase; bla; confers resistance to ampicillin, carbenicillin, and related antibiotics
   3625..3729    -  promoter       AmpR promoter: bla
   3767..3784    +  protein_bind   attB1 (fragment): mutant version of attB; recombination site for the Gateway® BP reaction BP Clonase™
