[The description below was written by a language model from this plasmid's Addgene catalogue record and pLannotate feature annotations shown in this document.]
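Description:
pWT055c is a 3.8 kb mammalian expression plasmid built on the pFYF1320 backbone that delivers a theophylline-responsive, aptazyme-embedded guide RNA (agRNA) directed at the human HEK3 genomic site. It is propagated in E. coli as a high-copy plasmid through a ColE1/pUC-type origin and selected with ampicillin via the β-lactamase gene and its native promoter. Short fragments annotated as an M13 origin and an attB1 site appear to be backbone remnants rather than functional elements.

The payload is transcribed from the human U6 RNA polymerase III promoter. Downstream of it the feature table detects a hammerhead ribozyme, followed by the Streptococcus pyogenes Cas9 guide RNA scaffold. Together with the catalogue description, this indicates a guide in which a ligand-sensing ribozyme (a hammerhead fused to a theophylline aptamer) sits 5′ of the spacer. In the agRNA design, the extra 5′ sequence includes a segment that pairs with the spacer and keeps the guide inactive. Theophylline binding triggers ribozyme self-cleavage, which releases the blocking segment and frees the guide to direct Cas9. The plasmid does not encode Cas9 or any Cas9 fusion, so that component must be supplied separately.

A second cassette places the near-infrared fluorescent protein iRFP670 after a sequence annotated as a truncated CMV promoter and a multiple cloning site, ending in an SV40 polyadenylation signal. A short match to SV40 large T antigen lies next to the polyadenylation region. This reporter could mark transfected cells, although the record does not state its purpose. The construct is intended for small-molecule-controlled genome editing in human cells, and the associated publication also applies the agRNA approach to transcriptional activation.
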