Addgene plasmid #96876: pWT055c
Purpose: theophylline-agRNA-HEK3
Depositing lab: David Liu. Depositing organization: Harvard University. Publication: Aptazyme-embedded guide RNAs enable ligand-responsive genome editing and transcriptional activation. Tang W, Hu JH, Liu DR. Nat Commun. 2017 Jun 28;8:15939. doi: 10.1038/ncomms15939. PubMed 28656978.
Backbone
  Vector backbone: pFYF1320
  Vector type: Mammalian Expression
Growth in bacteria
  Bacterial resistance: Ampicillin, 100 μg/mL
  Growth temperature: 37°C
  Growth strain: DH5alpha
  Copy number: High Copy
Gene/Insert
  Gene/Insert name: theophylline-agRNA-HEK3
  gRNA/shRNA sequence: CGTGCTCAGTCTGGGCCGGTACATCCAGCTGATGAGTCCCAAATAGGACGAAATACATACCAGCCGAAAGGCCCTTGGCAGGTGTCCTGGATTCCACGGCCCAGACTGAGCACGTGAGTTTTAGAGCTAGAAATAGCAAGTTAAAATAAGGCTAGTCCGTTATCAACTTGAAAAAGTGGCACCGAGTCGGTGCTTTTTTT
  Species: H. sapiens (human)
  Cloning method: Unknown
Terms and licenses: Academic/Nonprofit Terms; Industry Terms: Not Available to Industry
How to cite: pWT055c was a gift from David Liu (Addgene plasmid # 96876 ; http://n2t.net/addgene:96876 ; RRID:Addgene_96876)
